Addgene plasmid #54629: mPlum-N1
Purpose: (Empty Backbone) Localization: N1 Cloning Vector, Excitation: 590, Emission: 649
Depositing lab: Michael Davidson. Depositing organization: Florida State University, Tallahassee. Publication: Photoconversion in orange and red fluorescent proteins. Kremers GJ, Hazelwood KL, Murphy CS, Davidson MW, Piston DW. Nat Methods. 2009 May;6(5):355-8. doi: 10.1038/nmeth.1319. Epub 2009 Apr 12. PubMed 19363494.
Backbone
  Vector backbone: mPlum-N1
  Backbone size (bp): 4750
  Vector type: Mammalian Expression
  Selectable markers: Neomycin (select with G418)
  Tag / fusion protein: mPlum (C terminal on backbone)
Growth in bacteria
  Bacterial resistance: Kanamycin, 50 μg/mL
  Growth temperature: 37°C
  Growth strain: DH5alpha
  Copy number: High Copy
Gene/Insert
  Gene/Insert name: None
  Tag / fusion protein: mPlum (C terminal on backbone)
Terms and licenses: Academic/Nonprofit Terms; Industry Terms: Not Available to Industry
Depositor comments: . Excitation = 590; Emission = 649
How to cite: mPlum-N1 was a gift from Michael Davidson (Addgene plasmid # 54629 ; http://n2t.net/addgene:54629 ; RRID:Addgene_54629)
