[The description below was written by a language model from this plasmid's Addgene catalogue record and pLannotate feature annotations shown in this document.]
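Description:
mPlum-N1 is an empty mammalian expression backbone of the "N1" type, designed for making fusion proteins that carry the far-red fluorescent protein mPlum at their C terminus. No insert is present. The expression cassette consists of the human cytomegalovirus immediate early enhancer and promoter, followed by a multiple cloning site, the mPlum coding sequence and an SV40 polyadenylation signal. A gene of interest cloned in frame into the site upstream of mPlum, without a stop codon, is therefore expressed as a protein-mPlum fusion. mPlum is a constitutively fluorescent, Discosoma-derived red protein, and the record gives excitation at 590 nm and emission at 649 nm.

Propagation in bacteria relies on a high-copy ColE1/pUC-type origin, and an f1 phage origin is also present. A single Tn5 aminoglycoside phosphotransferase gene (NeoR/KanR) serves as the marker in both hosts. A bacterial bla promoter placed just upstream drives it for kanamycin selection in E. coli, while the adjacent SV40 enhancer/early promoter drives it in mammalian cells for G418 selection of stable lines, with an HSV thymidine kinase poly(A) signal terminating the transcript. The short annotated fragments of SV40 large T antigen, ble and bGH poly(A) appear to be incidental partial matches to backbone sequence rather than functional elements. The CMV enhancer fragment at the end of the record is simply the enhancer continuing across the circular junction. The sequenced record is 4,693 nt, slightly below the 4,750 bp listed in the catalogue.

The vector is typically used to tag proteins for localization imaging in transfected mammalian cells. Unmodified, it could also express mPlum alone if the mPlum sequence keeps its own start codon, which the record does not show.
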