Features (pLannotate 1.2.2; 15 found; start..end, strand, type, name):
     16..319     +  enhancer       CMV enhancer: human cytomegalovirus immediate early enhancer
    320..523     +  promoter       CMV promoter: human cytomegalovirus (CMV) immediate early promoter
    546..626     +  misc_feature   MCS: multiple cloning site
    634..1311    +  CDS            mPlum: mPlum is a basic (constitutively fluorescent) red fluorescent protein published in 2004, derived from Discosoma sp.. It has low acid sensitivity.
   1330..1413    +  CDS            large T antigen (fragment): large T antigen from SV40 (simian virus 40)
   1436..1557    +  polyA_signal   SV40 poly(A) signal: SV40 polyadenylation signal
   1591..2019    -  rep_origin     f1 ori (sequence partly withheld): f1 bacteriophage origin of replication; arrow indicates direction of (+) strand synthesis
   2046..2150    +  promoter       AmpR promoter: bla
   2152..2509    +  promoter       SV40 promoter: SV40 enhancer and early promoter
   2544..3338    +  CDS            NeoR/KanR: aminoglycoside phosphotransferase from Tn5; aph(3')-II (or nptII); confers resistance to neomycin, kanamycin, and G418 (Geneticin®)
   3359..3511    +  CDS            ble (fragment): BLE_KLEPN - Experimental evidence at protein level: Swiss-Prot protein existence level 1. Binding protein with a strong affinity to the bleomycin family of antibiotics. Binds to CL990; an antimitotic-antibiotic compound. From Klebsiella pneumoniae.
   3570..3617    +  polyA_signal   HSV TK poly(A) signal: herpes simplex virus thymidine kinase polyadenylation signal (Cole and Stacy, 1985)
   3708..3724    -  polyA_signal   bGH poly(A) signal (fragment): bovine growth hormone polyadenylation signal
   3946..4534    +  rep_origin     ori: high-copy-number ColE1/pMB1/pBR322/pUC origin of replication
   4649..4693    +  enhancer       CMV enhancer (fragment): human cytomegalovirus immediate early enhancer
>Addgene plasmid #54629 | mPlum-N1 | addgene full sequence | sequence record 162740 | Addgene NGS Result
ATATATGGAGTTCCGCGTTACATAACTTACGGTAAATGGCCCGCCTGGCTGACCGCCCAACGACCCCCGC
CCATTGACGTCAATAATGACGTATGTTCCCATAGTAACGCCAATAGGGACTTTCCATTGACGTCAATGGG
TGGAGTATTTACGGTAAACTGCCCACTTGGCAGTACATCAAGTGTATCATATGCCAAGTACGCCCCCTAT
TGACGTCAATGACGGTAAATGGCCCGCCTGGCATTATGCCCAGTACATGACCTTATGGGACTTTCCTACT
TGGCAGTACATCTACGTATTAGTCATCGCTATTACCATGGTGATGCGGTTTTGGCAGTACATCAATGGGC
GTGGATAGCGGTTTGACTCACGGGGATTTCCAAGTCTCCACCCCATTGACGTCAATGGGAGTTTGTTTTG
GCACCAAAATCAACGGGACTTTCCAAAATGTCGTAACAACTCCGCCCCATTGACGCAAATGGGCGGTAGG
CGTGTACGGTGGGAGGTCTATATAAGCAGAGCTGGTTTAGTGAACCGTCAGATCCGCTAGCGCTACCGGA
CTCAGATCTCGAGCTCAAGCTTCGAATTCTGCAGTCGACGGTACCGCGGGCCCGGGATCCACCGGTGGCT
ACCATGGTGAGCAAGGGCGAGGAGGTCATCAAGGAGTTCATGCGCTTCAAGGAGCACATGGAGGGCTCCG
TGAACGGCCACGAGTTCGAGATCGAGGGCGAGGGCGAGGGCCGCCCCTACGAGGGCACCCAGACCGCCAG
GCTGAAGGTGACCAAGGGTGGCCCCCTGCCCTTCGCCTGGGACATCCTGTCCCCTCAGATCATGTACGGC
TCCAAGGCCTACGTGAAGCACCCCGCCGACATCCCCGACTACTTGAAGCTGTCCTTCCCCGAGGGCTTCA
AGTGGGAGCGCGTGATGAACTTCGAGGACGGCGGCGTGGTGACCGTGACCCAGGACTCCTCCCTGCAGGA
CGGCGAGTTCATCTACAAGGTGAAGGTGCGCGGCACCAACTTCCCCTCCGACGGCCCCGTAATGCAGAAG
AAGACCATGGGCTGGGAGGCCTCCTCCGAGCGGATGTACCCCGAGGACGGCGCCCTGAAGGGCGAGATGA
AGATGAGGCTGAGGCTGAAGGACGGCGGCCACTACGACGCCGAGGTCAAGACCACCTACATGGCCAAGAA
GCCCGTGCAGCTGCCCGGCGCCTACAAGACCGACATCAAGCTGGACATCACCTCCCACAACGAGGACTAC
ACCATCGTGGAACAGTACGAGCGCGCCGAGGGCCGCCACTCCACCGGCGCCTAAGCGGCCGCGACTCTAG
ATCATAATCAGCCATACCACATTTGTAGAGGTTTTACTTGCTTTAAAAAACCTCCCACACCTCCCCCTGA
ACCTGAAACATAAAATGAATGCAATTGTTGTTGTTAACTTGTTTATTGCAGCTTATAATGGTTACAAATA
AAGCAATAGCATCACAAATTTCACAAATAAAGCATTTTTTTCACTGCATTCTAGTTGTGGTTTGTCCAAA
CTCATCAATGTATCTTAAGGCGTAAATTGTAAGCGTTAATATTTTGTTAAAATTCGCGTTAAATTTTTGT
TAAATCAGCTCATTTTTTAACCAATAGGCCGAAATCGGCAAAATCCCTTATAAATCAAAAGAATAGACCG
AGATAGGGT
[37 nt withheld, positions 1690-1726]
AAAGAACGTGGACTCCAACGTCAAAGG
[49 nt withheld, positions 1754-1802]
T
[91 nt withheld, positions 1804-1894]
G
[124 nt withheld, positions 1896-2019]
CAGGTGGCACTTTTCGGGGAAATGTGCGCGGAACCCCTATTTGTTTATTTTTCTAAATACATTCAAATAT
GTATCCGCTCATGAGACAATAACCCTGATAAATGCTTCAATAATATTGAAAAAGGAAGAGTCCTGAGGCG
GAAAGAACCAGCTGTGGAATGTGTGTCAGTTAGGGTGTGGAAAGTCCCCAGGCTCCCCAGCAGGCAGAAG
TATGCAAAGCATGCATCTCAATTAGTCAGCAACCAGGTGTGGAAAGTCCCCAGGCTCCCCAGCAGGCAGA
AGTATGCAAAGCATGCATCTCAATTAGTCAGCAACCATAGTCCCGCCCCTAACTCCGCCCATCCCGCCCC
TAACTCCGCCCAGTTCCGCCCATTCTCCGCCCCATGGCTGACTAATTTTTTTTATTTATGCAGAGGCCGA
GGCCGCCTCGGCCTCTGAGCTATTCCAGAAGTAGTGAGGAGGCTTTTTTGGAGGCCTAGGCTTTTGCAAA
GATCGATCAAGAGACAGGATGAGGATCGTTTCGCATGATTGAACAAGATGGATTGCACGCAGGTTCTCCG
GCCGCTTGGGTGGAGAGGCTATTCGGCTATGACTGGGCACAACAGACAATCGGCTGCTCTGATGCCGCCG
TGTTCCGGCTGTCAGCGCAGGGGCGCCCGGTTCTTTTTGTCAAGACCGACCTGTCCGGTGCCCTGAATGA
ACTGCAAGACGAGGCAGCGCGGCTATCGTGGCTGGCCACGACGGGCGTTCCTTGCGCAGCTGTGCTCGAC
GTTGTCACTGAAGCGGGAAGGGACTGGCTGCTATTGGGCGAAGTGCCGGGGCAGGATCTCCTGTCATCTC
ACCTTGCTCCTGCCGAGAAAGTATCCATCATGGCTGATGCAATGCGGCGGCTGCATACGCTTGATCCGGC
TACCTGCCCATTCGACCACCAAGCGAAACATCGCATCGAGCGAGCACGTACTCGGATGGAAGCCGGTCTT
GTCGATCAGGATGATCTGGACGAAGAGCATCAGGGGCTCGCGCCAGCCGAACTGTTCGCCAGGCTCAAGG
CGAGCATGCCCGACGGCGAGGATCTCGTCGTGACCCATGGCGATGCCTGCTTGCCGAATATCATGGTGGA
AAATGGCCGCTTTTCTGGATTCATCGACTGTGGCCGGCTGGGTGTGGCGGACCGCTATCAGGACATAGCG
TTGGCTACCCGTGATATTGCTGAAGAGCTTGGCGGCGAATGGGCTGACCGCTTCCTCGTGCTTTACGGTA
TCGCCGCTCCCGATTCGCAGCGCATCGCCTTCTATCGCCTTCTTGACGAGTTCTTCTGAGCGGGACTCTG
GGGTTCGAAATGACCGACCAAGCGACGCCCAACCTGCCATCACGAGATTTCGATTCCACCGCCGCCTTCT
ATGAAAGGTTGGGCTTCGGAATCGTTTTCCGGGACGCCGGCTGGATGATCCTCCAGCGCGGGGATCTCAT
GCTGGAGTTCTTCGCCCACCCTAGGGGGAGGCTAACTGAAACACGGAAGGAGACAATACCGGAAGGAACC
CGCGCTATGACGGCAATAAAAAGACAGAATAAAACGCACGGTGTTGGGTCGTTTGTTCATAAACGCGGGG
TTCGGTCCCAGGGCTGGCACTCTGTCGATACCCCACCGAGACCCCATTGGGGCCAATACGCCCGCGTTTC
TTCCTTTTCCCCACCCCACCCCCCAAGTTCGGGTGAAGGCCCAGGGCTCGCAGCCAACGTCGGGGCGGCA
GGCCCTGCCATAGCCTCAGGTTACTCATATATACTTTAGATTGATTTAAAACTTCATTTTTAATTTAAAA
GGATCTAGGTGAAGATCCTTTTTGATAATCTCATGACCAAAATCCCTTAACGTGAGTTTTCGTTCCACTG
AGCGTCAGACCCCGTAGAAAAGATCAAAGGATCTTCTTGAGATCCTTTTTTTCTGCGCGTAATCTGCTGC
TTGCAAACAAAAAAACCACCGCTACCAGCGGTGGTTTGTTTGCCGGATCAAGAGCTACCAACTCTTTTTC
CGAAGGTAACTGGCTTCAGCAGAGCGCAGATACCAAATACTGTTCTTCTAGTGTAGCCGTAGTTAGGCCA
CCACTTCAAGAACTCTGTAGCACCGCCTACATACCTCGCTCTGCTAATCCTGTTACCAGTGGCTGCTGCC
AGTGGCGATAAGTCGTGTCTTACCGGGTTGGACTCAAGACGATAGTTACCGGATAAGGCGCAGCGGTCGG
GCTGAACGGGGGGTTCGTGCACACAGCCCAGCTTGGAGCGAACGACCTACACCGAACTGAGATACCTACA
GCGTGAGCTATGAGAAAGCGCCACGCTTCCCGAAGGGAGAAAGGCGGACAGGTATCCGGTAAGCGGCAGG
GTCGGAACAGGAGAGCGCACGAGGGAGCTTCCAGGGGGAAACGCCTGGTATCTTTATAGTCCTGTCGGGT
TTCGCCACCTCTGACTTGAGCGTCGATTTTTGTGATGCTCGTCAGGGGGGCGGAGCCTATGGAAAAACGC
CAGCAACGCGGCCTTTTTACGGTTCCTGGCCTTTTGCTGGCCTTTTGCTCACATGTTCTTTCCTGCGTTA
TCCCCTGATTCTGTGGATAACCGTATTACCGCCATGCATTAGTTATTAATAGTAATCAATTACGGGGTCA
TTAGTTCATAGCCC
