>Addgene plasmid #54629 | mPlum-N1 | depositor partial sequence | sequence record 85026 | insert sequence
GACGCAAATGGGCGGTAGGCGTGTACGGTGGGAGGTCTATATAAGCAGAGCTGGTTTAGTGAACCGTCAG
ATCCGCTAGCGCTACCGGACTCAGATCTCGAGCTCAAGCTTCGAATTCTGCAGTCGACGGTACCGCGGGC
CCGGGATCCACCGGTGGCTACCATGGTGAGCAAGGGCGAGGAGGTCATCAAGGAGTTCATGCGCTTCAAG
GAGCACATGGAGGGCTCCGTGAACGGCCACGAGTTCGAGATCGAGGGCGAGGGCGAGGGCCGCCCCTACG
AGGGCACCCAGACCGCCAGGCTGAAGGTGACCAAGGGTGGCCCCCTGCCCTTCGCCTGGGACATCCTGTC
CCCTCAGATCATGTACGGCTCCAAGGCCTACGTGAAGCACCCCGCCGACATCCCCGACTACTTGAAGCTG
TCCTTCCCCGAGGGCTTCAAGTGGGAGCGCGTGATGAACTTCGAGGACGGCGGCGTGGTGACCGTGACCC
AGGACTCCTCCCTGCAGGACGGCGAGTTCATCTACAAGGTGAAGGTGCGCGGCACCAACTTCCCCTCCGA
CGGCCCCGTAATGCAGAAGAAGACCATGGGCTGGGAGGCCTCCTCCGAGCGGATGTACCCCGAGGACGGC
GCCCTGAAGGGCGAGATGAAGATGAGGCTGAGGCTGAAGGACGGCGGCCACTACGACGCCGAGGTCAAGA
CCACCTACATGGCCAAGAAGCCCGTGCAGCTGCCCGGCGCCTACAAGACCGACATCAAGCTGGACATCAC
CTCCCACAACGAGGACTACACCATCGTGGAACAGTACGAGCGCGCCGAGGGCCGCCACTCCACCGGCGCC
TAAGCGGCCGCGACTCTAGATCATAATCAGCCATACCACATTTGTAGA
