>Addgene plasmid #54629 | mPlum-N1 | addgene partial sequence | sequence record 90535 | CMV-F 5'-CGCAAATGGGCGGTAGGCGTG-3'
AGTGAACCGTCAGATCCGCTAGCGCTACCGGACTCAGATCTCGAGCTCAAGCTTCGAATTCTGCAGTCGA
CGGTACCGCGGGCCCGGGATCCACCGGTGGCTACCATGGTGAGCAAGGGCGAGGAGGTCATCAAGGAGTT
CATGCGCTTCAAGGAGCACATGGAGGGCTCCGTGAACGGCCACGAGTTCGAGATCGAGGGCGAGGGCGAG
GGCCGCCCCTACGAGGGCACCCAGACCGCCAGGCTGAAGGTGACCAAGGGTGGCCCCCTGCCCTTCGCCT
GGGACATCCTGTCCCCTCAGATCATGTACGGCTCCAAGGCCTACGTGAAGCACCCCGCCGACATCCCCGA
CTACTTGAAGCTGTCCTTCCCCGAGGGCTTCAAGTGGGAGCGCGTGATGAACTTCGAGGACGGCGGCGTG
GTGACCGTGACCCAGGACTCCTCCCTGCAGGACGGCGAGTTCATCTACAAGGTGAAGGTGCGCGGCACCA
ACTTCCCCTCCGACGGCCCCGTAATGCAGAAGAAGACCATGGGCTGGGAGGCCTCCTCCGAGCGGATGTA
CCCCGAGGACGGCGCCCTGAAGGGCGAGATGAAGATGAGGCTGAGGCTGAAGGACGGCGGCCACTACGAC
GCCGAGGTCAAGACCACCTACATGGCCAAGAAGCCCGTGCAGCTGCCCGGCGCCTACAAGACCGACATCA
AGCTGGACATCACCTCCCACAACGAGGACTACACCATCGTGGAACAGTACGAGCGCGCCGAGGGCCGCCA
CTCCACCGGCGCCTAAGCGGCCGCGACTCTAGATCATAATCAGCCATACCACATTTGTAGAGGTT
